>Addgene plasmid #48339 | 5HT6-YC3.60 | depositor partial sequence | sequence record 70004 | GGAGGTCTATATAAGCAGAGC
NNNNNNNNNNNNNNACNNCTGCTTACTGGCTTATCGAAATTAATACGACTCACTATAGGGAGACCCAAGC
TTGCCACCATGGTTCCAGAGCCCGGCCCTGTCAACAGTAGCACCCCAGCCTGGGGCCCCGGGCCACCGCC
AGCCCCAGGGGGCAGCGGCTGGGTGGCCGCTGCGCTGTGCGTGGTCATCGTGCTGACGGCAGCCGCCAAT
TCGCTGCTGATCGCGCTCATCTGCACGCAGCCCGCGCTGCGCAACACGTCTAACTTCTTCCTGGTGTCGC
TCTTCACGTCGGACCTGATGGTGGGATTGGTGGTGATGCCCCCAGCCATGCTGAACGCGCTGTATGGGCG
CTGGGTACTAGCTCGCGGCCTCTGTCTGCTTTGGACCGCCTTCGACGTGATGTGCTGCAGCGCCTCCATT
CTCAACCTCTGCCTCATCAGCCTGGACCGCTACCTGCTCATCCTCTCGCCGCTGCGCTACAAGCTGCGCA
TGACAGCCCCGCGTGCCCTGGCGCTCATCCTGGGTGCCTGGAGCCTCGCCGCGCTGGCCTCCTTCCTGCC
CCTCTTGCTGGGCTGGCATGAACTGGGCAAAGCTCGAACATCTGCCCCGGGCCAGTGCCGCCTATTGGCC
AGCCTGCCTTATGTCCTCGTGGCGTCCGGCGTCACCTTTTTCCTGCCTTCGGGTGCCATCTGCTTCACCT
ACTGCAGGATCTTGCTGGCTGCCCGCAAGCAGGCGGTGCAAGTGGCCTCGCTCACCACGGGCACGGCTAC
GGCTGGCCAGGCCTTGGAAACCTTGCAGGTGCCCAGGACACCACGCCCAGGGATGGAGTCTGCTGACAGT
AGGCGTCTGACCACCAAGCATAGCAGGAAGGCCTTGAAGGCCAGCCTGACCCTCGGCATCCTGCTGAGCA
TGTTCTTTGTCACCTGGCTGCCCTTCTTTGTGGCCAGCATAGCTCAGGCCGTATGTGACTGCATCTCTCC
AGGTCTCTTCGATGTCCTCACATGGCTGGGATACTGTAATAGCACCATG
