>Addgene plasmid #48339 | 5HT6-YC3.60 | depositor partial sequence | sequence record 70005 | gcacctaagctttcctcctgcgcttcctcctgcgctctttgagattcgtcggaacacatgataatag
GNNNNNNNNNGGGGGANNNAGTGGNNNCTGCCGTATCTCAGGCTCCACAGAGTCTGTGACGAAGAAGTTG
ACCACAGTAGGGGCCCTGGTGGGTGGCGGGGGGTCCCGGGTCGCCTCTCCAGGCAGCAAAAGCTGGGCTG
TGAGCTGCAGGCCCGAGGTGCCCCCTGAAGCTGAGTCTGAATCTGAGTTGGGTGGCAGAGGCAGGGGCAG
CACCTGCTGCAGGCTGAGGCCTGGCCTGGCACCACTGTGAGAGGTCCACATGGAGGGGGAGGCGGGGCTG
GCCCGGTGCTCCGGGGGACAGTGGACACACGGCACGAACCTGCCCAGGGCCCTCTTGAAGTCCCGCATGA
AGAGGGGATAGATGATAGGGTTCATGGTGCTATTACAGTATCCCAGCCATGTGAGGACATCGAAGAGACC
TGGAGAGATGCAGTCACATACGGCCTGAGCTATGCTGGCCACAAAGAAGGGCAGCCAGGTGACAAAGAAC
ATGCTCAGCAGGATGCCGAGGGTCAGGCTGGCCTTCAAGGCCTTCCTGCTATGCTTGGTGGTCAGACGCC
TACTGTCAGCAGACTCCATCCCTGGGCGTGGTGTCCTGGGCACCTGCAAGGTTTCCAAGGCCTGGCCAGC
CGTAGCCGTGCCCGTGGTGAGCGAGGCCACTTGCACCGCCTGCTTGCGGGCAGCCAGCAAGATCCTGCAG
TAGGTGAAGCAGATGGCACCCGAAGGCAGGAAAAAGGTGACGCCGGACGCCACGAGGACATAAGGCAGGC
TGGCCAATAGGCGGCACTGGCCCGGGGCAGATGTTCGAGCTTTGCCCAGTTCATGCCAGCCCAGCAAGAG
GGGCAGGAAGGAGGCCAGCGCGGCGAGGCTCCAGGCACCCAGGATGAGCGCCAGGGCACGCGGGGCTGTC
ATGCGCAGCTTGTAGCGCAGCGGCGAGAGGATGAGCAGGTAGCGGTCCAGGCTGATGAGGCAGAGGTTGA
NAATGGAGGCGCTGCAGCACATCACGTCGAAGGCGGTCCAAAGCANACA
