>Addgene plasmid #48339 | 5HT6-YC3.60 | addgene partial sequence | sequence record 72009 | CMV-F 5'-CGCAAATGGGCGGTAGGCGTG-3'
GGCTACTAGAGAACCCACTGCTTACTGGCTTATCGAAATTAATACGACTCACTATAGGGAGACCCAAGCT
TGCCACCATGGTTCCAGAGCCCGGCCCTGTCAACAGTAGCACCCCAGCCTGGGGCCCCGGGCCACCGCCA
GCCCCAGGGGGCAGCGGCTGGGTGGCCGCTGCGCTGTGCGTGGTCATCGTGCTGACGGCAGCCGCCAATT
CGCTGCTGATCGCGCTCATCTGCACGCAGCCCGCGCTGCGCAACACGTCTAACTTCTTCCTGGTGTCGCT
CTTCACGTCGGACCTGATGGTGGGATTGGTGGTGATGCCCCCAGCCATGCTGAACGCGCTGTATGGGCGC
TGGGTACTAGCTCGCGGCCTCTGTCTGCTTTGGACCGCCTTCGACGTGATGTGCTGCAGCGCCTCCATTC
TCAACCTCTGCCTCATCAGCCTGGACCGCTACCTGCTCATCCTCTCGCCGCTGCGCTACAAGCTGCGCAT
GACAGCCCCGCGTGCCCTGGCGCTCATCCTGGGTGCCTGGAGCCTCGCCGCGCTGGCCTCCTTCCTGCCC
CTCTTGCTGGGCTGGCATGAACTGGGCAAAGCTCGAACATCTGCCCCGGGCCAGTGCCGCCTATTGGCCA
GCCTGCCTTATGTCCTCGTGGCGTCCGGCGTCACCTTTTTCCTGCCTTCGGGTGCCATCTGCTTCACCTA
CTGCAGGATCTTGCTGGCTGCCCGCAAGCAGGCGGTGCAAGTGGCCTCGCTCACCACGGGCACGGCTACG
GCTGGCCAGGCCTTGGAAACCTTGCAGGTGCCCA
