>Addgene plasmid #48339 | 5HT6-YC3.60 | addgene partial sequence | sequence record 72113 | BGH-rev 5'-TAGAAGGCACAGTCGAGG-3'
TAGGGCCCTCTAGATGCATGCTCGAGCGGCCGCCAGTGTGATGGATATCTGCAGAATTCTTACTCGATGT
TGTGGCGGATCTTGAAGTTGGCCTTGATGCCGTTCTTCTGCTTGTCGGCGGTGATATAGACGTTGTGGCT
GTTGTAGTTGTACTCCAGCTTGTGCCCCAGGATGTTGCCGTCCTCCTTGAAGTCGATGCCCTTCAGCTCG
ATGCGGTTCACCAGGGTGTCGCCCTCGAACTTCACCTCGGCGCGGGTCTTGTAGTTGCCGTCGTCCTTGA
AGAAGATGGTGCGCTCCTGGACGTAGCCTTCGGGCATGGCGGACTTGAAGAAGTCGTGCTGCTTCATGTG
GTCGGGGTAGCGGGCGAAGCACTGCAGGCCGTAGCCCAGGGTGGTCACGAGGGTGGGCCAGGGCACGGGC
AGCTTGCCGGTGGTGCAGATCAGCTTCAGGGTCAGCTTGCCGTAGGTGGCATCGCCCTCGCCCTCGCCGG
ACACGCTGAACTTGTGGCCGTTTACGTCGCCGTCCAGCTCGACCAGGATGGGCACCACCCCGGTGAACAG
CTCCTCGCCCTTGCTCACCATGCCACCGCTGCCACCCTTGTACAGCTCGTCCATGCCGAGAGTGATCCCG
GCGGCGGTCACGAACTCCAGCAGGACCATGTGATCGCGCTTCTCGTTGGGGTCTTTGCTCAGGGCGGACT
GGTAGCTCAGGTAGTGGTTGTCGGGCAGCAGCACGGGGCCGTCGCCGATGGGGGTGTTCTGCTGGTAGTG
GTCGGCGAGCTGCACGCCGCCGTCCATGAGCTCCAGTG
