[The description below was written by a language model from this plasmid's Addgene catalogue record.]
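Description:
5HT6-YC3.60 is a mammalian expression plasmid built on the pcDNA3 backbone, with a recorded total size of about 6.65 kb (a 5.3 kb backbone plus a 1.35 kb insert). It is propagated in E. coli under ampicillin selection; the copy number is listed as unknown. The record does not itemise the regulatory elements. pcDNA3 vectors normally drive expression from the CMV immediate-early promoter and carry a neomycin resistance cassette for selection in mammalian cells, but no feature table is available to confirm these parts for this construct.

The insert is the mouse 5-hydroxytryptamine receptor 6 (Htr6, 5-HT6) coding sequence, cloned into a single HindIII site that is retained at both ends. It sits upstream of the yellow cameleon YC3.60, which was already present on the backbone, so the expressed protein carries the sensor at the receptor's C terminus. 5-HT6 is a G protein-coupled receptor that localises to the membrane of primary cilia, and here it serves as a targeting module that concentrates the indicator in that compartment. YC3.60 is a genetically encoded ratiometric calcium sensor in which a cyan donor and a yellow acceptor fluorescent protein flank calmodulin and a calmodulin-binding peptide. Calcium binding causes a conformational change that increases FRET between the two fluorophores.

The construct's stated purpose is as a FRET reporter for Ca2+ inside primary cilia. Transfected into ciliated mammalian cells, it allows live imaging of ciliary calcium dynamics separately from the much larger cytosolic signal.
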