Addgene plasmid #48339: 5HT6-YC3.60
Purpose: FRET reporter for Ca2+ inside primary cilia
Depositing lab: Takanari Inoue. Depositing organization: Johns Hopkins University and School of Medicine. Publication: Genetically encoded calcium indicator illuminates calcium dynamics in primary cilia. Su S, Phua SC, Derose R, Chiba S, Narita K, Kalugin PN, Katada T, Kontani K, Takeda S, Inoue T. Nat Methods. 2013 Sep 22. doi: 10.1038/nmeth.2647. PubMed 24056873.
Backbone
  Vector backbone: pcDNA3
  Backbone size w/o insert (bp): 5300
  Total vector size (bp): 6650
  Vector type: Mammalian Expression
Growth in bacteria
  Bacterial resistance: Ampicillin, 100 μg/mL
  Growth temperature: 37°C
  Growth strain: DH5alpha
  Copy number: Unknown
Gene/Insert
  Gene/Insert name: 5-hydroxytriptamine receptor isoform 6 (alt name: 5HT6)
  Species: M. musculus (mouse)
  Insert size (bp): 1350
  GenBank ID: NM_021358
  Entrez Gene: Htr6 (a.k.a. 5-HT6)
  Tag / fusion protein: YC3.60 (C terminal on backbone)
  Cloning method: Restriction Enzyme; 5′ cloning site HindIII (not destroyed); 3′ cloning site HindIII (not destroyed)
  Sequencing primers: 5′ GGAGGTCTATATAAGCAGAGC; 3′ gcacctaagctttcctcctgcgcttcctcctgcgctctttgagattcgtcggaacacatgataatag
Terms and licenses: Academic/Nonprofit Terms; Industry Terms: Not Available to Industry
How to cite: 5HT6-YC3.60 was a gift from Takanari Inoue (Addgene plasmid # 48339 ; http://n2t.net/addgene:48339 ; RRID:Addgene_48339)
